>Addgene plasmid #227147 | hA3A*-eIscBn-D | addgene full sequence | sequence record 453978 | Addgene NGS Result
ATATGCCAAGTACGCCCCCTATTGACGTCAATGACGGTAAATGGCCCGCCTGGCATTATGCCCAGTACAT
GACCTTATGGGACTTTCCTACTTGGCAGTACATCTACGTATTAGTCATCGCTATTACCATGGTGATGCGG
TTTTGGCAGTACATCAATGGGCGTGGATAGCGGTTTGACTCACGGGGATTTCCAAGTCTCCACCCCATTG
ACGTCAATGGGAGTTTGTTTTGGCACCAAAATCAACGGGACTTTCCAAAATGTCGTAACAACTCCGCCCC
ATTGACGCAAATGGGCGGTAGGCGTGTACGGTGGGAGGTCTATATAAGCAGAGCTGGTTTAGTGAACCGT
CAGATCCGCTAGAGATCCGCGGCCGCCACCATGAAGAGGACCGCCGATGGCTCTGAGTTCGAGAGCCCCA
AGAAGAAGCGGAAGGTGATGGAGGCATCTCCAGCAAGCGGACCAAGGCACCTGATGGACCCCCACATCTT
CACCTCTAACTTTAACAATGGCATCGGCAGGCACAAGACATACCTGTGCTATGAGGTGGAGCGCCTGGAC
AATGGCACCAGCGTGAAGATGGATCAGCACAGAGGCTTCCTGCACAACCAGGCCAAGAATCTGCTGTGCG
GCTTCTACGGCCGGCACGCAGAGCTGAGATTTCTGGACCTGGTGCCTAGCCTGCAGCTGGATCCAGCCCA
GATCTATAGGGTGACCTGGTTCATCAGCTACTCCCCATGCTTTTCCGCGGGATGTGCAGGAGAGGTGCGC
GCCTTCCTGCAGGAGAACACACACGTGCGGCTGAGAATCTTTGCCGCCCGGATCTTCGACTATGATCCTC
TGTACAAGGAGGCCCTGCAGATGCTGAGAGACGCAGGAGCCCAGGTGTCCATCATGACCTATGATGAGTT
CAAGCACTGCTGGGACACATTTGTGGATCACCAGGGCTGTCCCTTTCAGCCTTGGGACGGACTGGATGAG
CACTCCCAGGCCCTGTCTGGCAGGCTGAGGGCCATCCTGCAGAACCAGGGCAATTCTGGAGGATCTAGCG
GAGGATCCTCTGGCAGCGAGACACCAGGAACAAGCGAGTCAGCAACACCAGAGAGCAGTGGCGGCAGCAG
CGGCGGCAGCATGAGCGACAAACCGAAACGGCCGCTTTCTGCTTACATGCTCTGGCTGAACTCAGCACGA
GAGAGCATCAAGAGAGAAAATCCCGGCATTAAAGTCACTGAGGTGGCTAAACGCGGTGGCGAACTTTGGA
GGGCAATGAAAGATAAGTCCGAGTGGGAGGCCAAGGCAGCGAAAGCGAAGGATGACTATGACCGCGCCGT
AAAAGAGTTTGAGGCAAATGGGGGTAGCAGCGCGGCAAATGGAGGCGGCGCGAAGAAAAGGGCAAAGCCT
GCTAAGAAAGTTGCTAAGAAGTCTAAAAAAGAAGAATCAGATGAGGATGATGACGACGAGTCTGAGAGCG
GCAGCGAGACTCCCGGGACCTCAGAGTCCGCCACACCCGAAAGTATGGCCGTGGTCTACGTGATCTCTAA
GTCCGGCAAACCACTGATGCCCACCACCAGATGCGGCCACGTGCGGATCTTGCTCAAGGAAGGCAAGGCT
AGAGTGGTGGAAAGAAAGCCCTTCACCATCCAGCTGACCTACGAGTCTGCCGAGGAAACCCAGCCTCTGG
TGCTGGGCATTGACCCTGGCAGAACCAATATCGGTATGAGCGTGGTGACCGAGAGCGGAGAGAGCGTGTT
CAACGCCCAAATCAGAACAAGAAACAAGGACGTGCCTAAGCTGATGAAGAGAAGAAAGCAGTATAGGATG
GCCCACAGAAGGCTGAAGCGGCGGTGCAAAAGACGGCGGAGAGCCAAGGCTGCCGGCACCGCCTTCGAGG
AGGGCGAAAAGCAAAGACTGCTGCCTGGCTGCTTCAAGCCTATTACATGCAAGAGCATCCGGAACAAGGA
AGCCAGATTCAACAACCGCAAGCGGCCTAGAGGATGGCTGACACCTACCGCCAATCACCTGCTGGTCACC
CACCTGAACGTGGTTAAGAAGGTGCAGAAGATCCTGCCCGTGGCCAAGGTGGTGCTGGAGCTGAATCGGT
TCAGCTTTATGGCCATGAACAACCCCAAGGTTCAGAGATGGCAGTACCAGCGGGGCCCTCTGTACGGCAA
AGGCAGCGTGGAAGAGGCCGTGTCCATGCAGCAGGATGGACACTGCCTGTTTTGTAAACACGGCATCGAC
CACTACCACCACGTGGTCCCCAGAAGAAAGAACGGCAGCGAGACACTGGAAAACAGAGTGGGCCTTTGTG
AAGAACACCATAGACTGGTGCACACAGATAAGGAGTGGGAGGCCAACCTGGCCAGCAAGAAGTCTGGAAT
GAACAAGAAATACCACGCCCTGTCTGTGCTGAACCAGATCATCCCCTACCTGGCTGATCAGCTGGCCGAT
ATGTTCCCCGGAAATTTCTGCGTGACAAGCGGCCAAGACACCTATCTGTTTCGGGAAGAGCATGGCATCC
CTAAGGACGCCTACCTGGACGCCTACTGCATCGCCTGCAGCGCACTGACCGACGCCAAGAAGGTGAGCAG
CCCTAAGGGCAGACCATACATGGTGCACCAGTTCAGAAGGCATGATAGACAGGCCTGTCACAAGGCCAAT
CTGAACCGGAGCTACTACATGGGCGGCAAGCTCGTTGCCACCAACCGGCACAAAGCTATGGACCAGAAAA
CTGACAGCCTGGAAGAGTACAGAGCCGCTCACAGCGCCGCTGACGTGTCTAAACTGACCGTGAAGCACCC
TTCTGCTCAGTACAAGGATATGAGCAGAATCATGCCTGGCAGCATCCTGGTGAGCGGCGAGGGCAAACTG
TTCACACTGAGCAGATCTGAGGGAAGAAACAAAGGCCAGGTGAACTACTTCGTGTCCACCGAGGGCATCA
AGTACTGGGCCAGAAAGTGCCAGTATCTGCGGAACAACGGCGGACTGCAGATCTACGTGAAAAGGCCGGC
GGCCACGAAGAAGGCCGGCCAGGCAAAGAAGAAAAAGAGCGGCGGGAGCGGCGGGAGCGGGGGGAGCACT
AATCTGAGCGACATCATTGAGAAGGAGACTGGGAAACAGCTGGTCATTCAGGAGTCCATCCTGATGCTGC
CTGAGGAGGTGGAGGAAGTGATCGGCAACAAGCCAGAGTCTGACATCCTGGTGCACACCGCCTACGACGA
GTCCACAGATGAGAATGTGATGCTGCTGACCTCTGACGCCCCCGAGTATAAGCCTTGGGCCCTGGTCATC
CAGGATTCTAACGGCGAGAATAAGATCAAGATGCTGAGCGGAGGATCCGGAGGATCTGGAGGCAGCACCA
ACCTGTCTGACATCATCGAGAAGGAGACAGGCAAGCAGCTGGTCATCCAGGAGAGCATCCTGATGCTGCC
CGAAGAAGTCGAAGAAGTGATCGGAAACAAGCCTGAGAGCGATATCCTGGTCCATACCGCCTACGACGAG
AGTACCGACGAAAATGTGATGCTGCTGACATCCGACGCCCCAGAGTATAAGCCCTGGGCTCTGGTCATCC
AGGATTCCAACGGAGAGAACAAAATCAAAATGCTGTCTGGCGGCTCAAAAAGAACCGCCGACGGCAGCGA
ATTCGAGCCCAAGAAGAAGAGGAAAGTCGGAAGCGGAGCTACTAACTTCAGCCTGCTGAAGCAGGCTGGA
GACGTGGAGGAGAACCCTGGACCTATGGTGAGCAAGGGCGAGGAGCTGTTCACCGGGGTGGTGCCCATCC
TGGTCGAGCTGGACGGCGACGTAAACGGCCACAAGTTCAGCGTGTCCGGCGAGGGCGAGGGCGATGCCAC
CTACGGCAAGCTGACCCTGAAGTTCATCTGCACCACCGGCAAGCTGCCCGTGCCCTGGCCCACCCTCGTG
ACCACCCTGACCTATGGAGTGCAGTGCTTCAGCCGCTACCCCGACCACATGAAGCAGCACGACTTCTTCA
AGTCCGCCATGCCCGAAGGCTACGTCCAGGAGCGCACCATCTTCTTCAAGGACGACGGCAACTACAAGAC
CCGCGCCGAGGTGAAGTTCGAGGGCGACACCCTGGTGAACCGCATCGAGCTGAAGGGCATCGACTTCAAG
GAGGACGGCAACATCCTGGGGCACAAGCTGGAGTACAACTACAACAGCCACAACGTCTATATCATGGCCG
ACAAGCAGAAGAACGGCATCAAGGTGAACTTCAAGATCCGCCACAACATCGAGGACGGCAGCGTGCAGCT
CGCCGACCACTACCAGCAGAACACCCCCATCGGCGACGGCCCCGTGCTGCTGCCCGACAACCACTACCTG
AGCACCCAGTCCGCCCTGAGCAAAGACCCCAACGAGAAGCGCGATCACATGGTCCTGCTGGAGTTCGTGA
CCGCCGCCGGGATCACTCTCGGCATGGACGAGCTGTACAAGTCTGGTGGTTCTCCCAAGAAGAAGAGGAA
AGTCTAACCGGTCATCATCACCATCACCATTGAGTTTAAACCCGCTGATCAGCCTCGACTGTGCCTTCTA
GTTGCCAGCCATCTGTTGTTTGCCCCTCCCCCGTGCCTTCCTTGACCCTGGAAGGTGCCACTCCCACTGT
CCTTTCCTAATAAAATGAGGAAATTGCATCGCATTGTCTGAGTAGGTGTCATTCTATTCTGGGGGGTGGG
GTGGGGCAGGACAGCAAGGGGGAGGATTGGGAAGACAATAGCAGGCATGCTGGGGATGCGGTGGGCTCTA
TGGCTTCTGAGGCGGAAAGAACCAGCTGGGGCTCGATACCGTCGACCTCTAGCTAGAGCTTGGCGTAATC
ATGGTCATAGCTGTTTCCTGTGTGAAATTGTTATCCGCTCACAATTCCACACAACATACGAGCCGGAAGC
ATAAAGTGTAAAGCCTAGGGTGCCTAATGAGTGAGCTAACTCACATTAATTGCGTTGCGCTCACTGCCCG
CTTTCCAGTCGGGAAACCTGTCGTGCCAGCTGCATTAATGAATCGGCCAACGCGCGGGGAGAGGCGGTTT
GCGTATTGGGCGCTCTTCCGCTTCCTCGCTCACTGACTCGCTGCGCTCGGTCGTTCGGCTGCGGCGAGCG
GTATCAGCTCACTCAAAGGCGGTAATACGGTTATCCACAGAATCAGGGGATAACGCAGGAAAGAACATGT
GAGCAAAAGGCCAGCAAAAGGCCAGGAACCGTAAAAAGGCCGCGTTGCTGGCGTTTTTCCATAGGCTCCG
CCCCCCTGACGAGCATCACAAAAATCGACGCTCAAGTCAGAGGTGGCGAAACCCGACAGGACTATAAAGA
TACCAGGCGTTTCCCCCTGGAAGCTCCCTCGTGCGCTCTCCTGTTCCGACCCTGCCGCTTACCGGATACC
TGTCCGCCTTTCTCCCTTCGGGAAGCGTGGCGCTTTCTCATAGCTCACGCTGTAGGTATCTCAGTTCGGT
GTAGGTCGTTCGCTCCAAGCTGGGCTGTGTGCACGAACCCCCCGTTCAGCCCGACCGCTGCGCCTTATCC
GGTAACTATCGTCTTGAGTCCAACCCGGTAAGACACGACTTATCGCCACTGGCAGCAGCCACTGGTAACA
GGATTAGCAGAGCGAGGTATGTAGGCGGTGCTACAGAGTTCTTGAAGTGGTGGCCTAACTACGGCTACAC
TAGAAGAACAGTATTTGGTATCTGCGCTCTGCTGAAGCCAGTTACCTTCGGAAAAAGAGTTGGTAGCTCT
TGATCCGGCAAACAAACCACCGCTGGTAGCGGTGGTTTTTTTGTTTGCAAGCAGCAGATTACGCGCAGAA
AAAAAGGATCTCAAGAAGATCCTTTGATCTTTTCTACGGGGTCTGACACTCAGTGGAACGAAAACTCACG
TTAAGGGATTTTGGTCATGAGATTATCAAAAAGGATCTTCACCTAGATCCTTTTAAATTAAAAATGAAGT
TTTAAATCAATCTAAAGTATATATGAGTAAACTTGGTCTGACAGTTACCAATGCTTAATCAGTGAGGCAC
CTATCTCAGCGATCTGTCTATTTCGTTCATCCATAGTTGCCTGACTCCCCGTCGTGTAGATAACTACGAT
ACGGGAGGGCTTACCATCTGGCCCCAGTGCTGCAATGATACCGCGAGACCCACGCTCACCGGCTCCAGAT
TTATCAGCAATAAACCAGCCAGCCGGAAGGGCCGAGCGCAGAAGTGGTCCTGCAACTTTATCCGCCTCCA
TCCAGTCTATTAATTGTTGCCGGGAAGCTAGAGTAAGTAGTTCGCCAGTTAATAGTTTGCGCAACGTTGT
TGCCATTGCTACAGGCATCGTGGTGTCACGCTCGTCGTTTGGTATGGCTTCATTCAGCTCCGGTTCCCAA
CGATCAAGGCGAGTTACATGATCCCCCATGTTGTGCAAAAAAGCGGTTAGCTCCTTCGGTCCTCCGATCG
TTGTCAGAAGTAAGTTGGCCGCAGTGTTATCACTCATGGTTATGGCAGCACTGCATAATTCTCTTACTGT
CATGCCATCCGTAAGATGCTTTTCTGTGACTGGTGAGTACTCAACCAAGTCATTCTGAGAATAGTGTATG
CGGCGACCGAGTTGCTCTTGCCCGGCGTCAATACGGGATAATACCGCGCCACATAGCAGAACTTTAAAAG
TGCTCATCATTGGAAAACGTTCTTCGGGGCGAAAACTCTCAAGGATCTTACCGCTGTTGAGATCCAGTTC
GATGTAACCCACTCGTGCACCCAACTGATCTTCAGCATCTTTTACTTTCACCAGCGTTTCTGGGTGAGCA
AAAACAGGAAGGCAAAATGCCGCAAAAAAGGGAATAAGGGCGACACGGAAATGTTGAATACTCATACTCT
TCCTTTTTCAATATTATTGAAGCATTTATCAGGGTTATTGTCTCATGAGCGGATACATATTTGAATGTAT
TTAGAAAAATAAACAAATAGGGGTTCCGCGCACATTTCCCCGAAAAGTGCCACCTGACGTCGACGGATCG
GGAGATCGATCTCCCGATCCCCTAGGGTCGACTCTCAGTACAATCTGCTCTGATGCCGCATAGTTAAGCC
AGTATCTGCTCCCTGCTTGTGTGTTGGAGGTCGCTGAGTAGTGCGCGAGCAAAATTTAAGCTACAACAAG
GCAAGGCTTGACCGACAATTGCATGAAGAATCTGCTTAGGGTTAGGCGTTTTGCGCTGCTTCGCGATGTA
CGGGCCAGATATACGCGTTGACATTGATTATTGACTAGTTATTAATAGTAATCAATTACGGGGTCATTAG
TTCATAGCCCATATATTGAGTTCCGCGTTACATAACTTACGGTAAATGGCCCGCCTGGCTGACCGCCCAA
CGACCCCCGCCCATTGACGTCAATAATGACGTATGTTCCCATAGTAACGCCAATAGGGACTTTCCATTGA
CGTCAATGGGTGGAGTATTTACGGTAAACTGCCCACTTGGCAGTACATCAAGTGTATC
Features (pLannotate 1.2.2; 19 found; start..end, strand, type, name):
    132..335     +  promoter       CMV promoter: human cytomegalovirus (CMV) immediate early promoter
    438..1034    +  CDS            APOBEC3A: ABC3A_HUMAN - Experimental evidence at protein level: Swiss-Prot protein existence level 1. DNA deaminase (cytidine deaminase) with restriction activity against viruses, foreign DNA and mobility of retrotransposons. Exhibits antiviral activity against adeno-associated virus (AAV) and human T- cell leukemia virus type 1 (HTLV-1) and may inhibit the mobility of LTR and non-LTR retrotransposons. Selectively targets single-stranded DNA and can deaminate both methylcytosine and cytosine in foreign DNA. Can induce somatic hypermutation in the nuclear and mitochondrial DNA. May also play a role in th
   1131..1358    +  CDS            HmgD (fragment): HMGD_DROME - Experimental evidence at protein level: Swiss-Prot protein existence level 1. Binds preferentially single-stranded DNA and unwinds double- stranded DNA. Prefers sites containing the sequence 5'-ttg-3'. Facilitates DNA bending. Associated with early embryonic chromatin in the absence of histone H1. From Drosophila melanogaster (Fruit fly).
   1467..1514    +  CDS            ABE(7.10) (fragment): adenine base editor comprising wild-type E. coli TadA fused to the evolved TadA*(7.10) mutant (Gaudelli et al., 2017)
   3000..3047    +  CDS            nucleoplasmin NLS: bipartite nuclear localization signal from nucleoplasmin
   3357..3605    +  CDS            UGI: UNGI_BPPB2 - Experimental evidence at protein level: Swiss-Prot protein existence level 1. This protein binds specifically and reversibly to the host uracil-DNA glycosylase, preventing removal of uracil residues from PBS2 DNA by the host uracil-excision repair system. From Bacillus phage PBS2 (Bacteriophage PBS2).
   3735..4451    +  CDS            EGFP: EGFP is a basic (constitutively fluorescent) green fluorescent protein published in 1996, derived from Aequorea victoria. It is reported to be a rapidly-maturing weak dimer with moderate acid sensitivity.
   4539..4763    +  polyA_signal   bGH poly(A) signal: bovine growth hormone polyadenylation signal
   4767..4788    +  promoter       SV40 promoter (fragment): SV40 enhancer and early promoter
   4793..4809    +  misc_feature   MCS (fragment): pBluescript multiple cloning site
   4858..4874    -  protein_bind   lac operator: The lac repressor binds to the lac operator to inhibit transcription in E. coli. This inhibition can be relieved by adding lactose or isopropyl-β-D-thiogalactopyranoside (IPTG). lac repressor encoded by lacI
   4882..4912    -  promoter       lac promoter: promoter for the E. coli lac operon
   4927..4948    -  protein_bind   CAP binding site: CAP binding activates transcription in the presence of cAMP. E. coli catabolite activator protein
   4961..5053    -  CDS            lacI (fragment): lac repressor; lacI; The lac repressor binds to the lac operator to inhibit transcription in E. coli. This inhibition can be relieved by adding lactose or isopropyl-β-D-thiogalactopyranoside (IPTG).
   5236..5824    -  rep_origin     ori: high-copy-number ColE1/pMB1/pBR322/pUC origin of replication
   5995..6855    -  CDS            AmpR: β-lactamase; bla; confers resistance to ampicillin, carbenicillin, and related antibiotics
   6856..6960    -  promoter       AmpR promoter: bla
   7031..7075    -  misc_feature   bom (fragment): basis of mobility region from pBR322
   7306..131     +  enhancer       CMV enhancer (across the origin): human cytomegalovirus immediate early enhancer
