[The description below was written by a language model from this plasmid's Addgene catalogue record and pLannotate feature annotations shown in this document.]
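Description:
hA3A*-eIscBn-D is a mammalian expression plasmid built on a pcDNA3.1 backbone that encodes a miniature cytosine base editor based on the IscB nuclease family. It is propagated in E. coli as a high-copy plasmid through a ColE1/pUC-type origin and selected with ampicillin via the AmpR (β-lactamase) gene. No intact mammalian selection cassette is annotated; only a short SV40 promoter fragment remains downstream of the expression unit.

The payload is a single synthetic, human codon-optimized open reading frame driven by the CMV enhancer/promoter and terminated by the bGH polyadenylation signal. According to the record it reads, in order, bipartite NLS, the engineered human APOBEC3A cytidine deaminase variant hA3A*, a linker, the Drosophila HMG-D DNA-binding domain, a second linker, the enhanced-activity OgeuIscB nickase (nOgeuIscB-v3, "eIscBn"), a nucleoplasmin NLS, two copies of the uracil glycosylase inhibitor UGI, and a terminal bipartite NLS. The listed substitutions are D96R, E84R, V159R and H339A, though the record does not explain their individual roles. In this design the RNA-guided nickase brings the deaminase to target DNA, where it converts cytosine to uracil, and UGI blocks uracil excision so that C-to-T outcomes are favoured. The non-specific DNA-binding HMG-D domain sits between deaminase and nickase.

The feature table detects only one UGI copy and leaves the IscB region unannotated; a short hit labelled ABE(7.10) probably reflects shared linker sequence. It also shows an EGFP coding sequence after the UGI region that the catalogue entry does not mention, and how it is linked to the editor is not stated. No guide (ωRNA) expression cassette is annotated, so the guide is presumably supplied separately. The construct is intended for base editing in mammalian cells.
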