Addgene plasmid #227147: hA3A*-eIscBn-D
Purpose: Vector encoding human codon-optimized enhanced-activity nOgeuIscB fusion with two copies of UGI and hA3A* variant and HMG-D domain was inserted between hA3A* and eIscBn driven by CMV promoter
Depositing lab: Dali Li. Depositing organization: East China Normal University. Publication: Engineering IscB to develop highly efficient miniature editing tools in mammalian cells and embryos. Xue N, Hong D, Zhang D, Wang Q, Zhang S, Yang L, Chen X, Li Y, Han H, Hu C, Liu M, Song G, Guan Y, Wang L, Zhu Y, Li D. Mol Cell. 2024 Aug 22;84(16):3128-3140.e4. doi: 10.1016/j.molcel.2024.07.007. Epub 2024 Aug 2. PubMed 39096898.
Backbone
  Vector backbone: pcDNA3.1
Growth in bacteria
  Bacterial resistance: Ampicillin, 100 μg/mL
  Growth temperature: 37°C
  Growth strain: DH5alpha
  Copy number: High Copy
Gene/Insert
  Gene/Insert name: bpNLS-hA3A*-linker-HMG-D-linker-nOgeuIscB-v3-nucleoplasmin NLS-2XUGI-bpNLS
  Species: Synthetic
  Mutation: D96R/E84R/V159R/H339A
  Promoter: CMV
  Cloning method: Gibson Cloning
  Sequencing primers: 5′ Atggaggcatctccagcaagc
Terms and licenses: Academic/Nonprofit Terms; Industry Terms: Not Available to Industry
How to cite: hA3A*-eIscBn-D was a gift from Dali Li (Addgene plasmid # 227147 ; http://n2t.net/addgene:227147 ; RRID:Addgene_227147)
